>Addgene plasmid #91024 | pMOD_A0808 | addgene full sequence | sequence record 181776 | Addgene NGS Result
GCCTTGACGGCAAAATCCCTTAACGTGAGTTTTCGTTCCACTGAGCGTCAGACCCCGTAGAAAAGATCAA
AGGATCTTCTTGAGATCCTTTTTTTCTGCGCGTAATCTGCTGCTTGCAAACAAAAAAACCACCGCTACCA
GCGGTGGTTTGTTTGCCGGATCAAGAGCTACTAACTCTTTTTCCGAAGGTAACTGGCTTCAGCAGAGCGC
AGATACCAAATACTGTTCTTCTAGTGTAGCCGTAGTTAGGCCACCACTTCAAGAACTCTGTAGCACCGCC
TACATACCTCGCTCTGCTAATCCTGTTACCAGTGGCTGCTGCCAGTGGCGATAAGTCGTGTCTTACCGGG
TTGGACTCAAGACGATAGTTACCGGATAAGGCGCAGCGGTCGGGCTGAACGGGGGGTTCGTGCTCACAGC
CCAGCTTGGAGCGAACGACCTACACCGAACTGAGATACCTACAGCGTGAGCTATGAGAAAGCGCCACGCT
TCCCGAAGGGAGAAAGGCGGACAGGTATCCGGTAAGCGGCAGGGTCGGAACAGGAGAGCGCACGAGGGAG
CTTCCAGGGGGAAACGCCTGGTATCTTTATAGTCCTGTCGGGTTTCGCCACCTCTGACTTGAGCGTCGAT
TTTTGTGATGCTCGTCAGGGGGGCGGAGCCTATGGAAAAACGCCAGCAACGCGGCCTTTTTACGGTTCCT
GGCCTTTTGCTGGCCTTTTGCTCACATGTTCTTTCCTGCGTTATCCCCTGATTCTGTGGATAACCGTATT
ACCGCCTTTGAGTGAGCTGATACCGCTCGCCGCAGCCGAACGACCGAGCGCAGCGAGTCAGTGAGCGAGG
AAGCGGAAGAGCGCCCACCTGCTCATGATCGGCGCGCCACTTTGATAAATGTTCCTCGCTGACGTAAGAA
GACATTAGTAATGGTTATAATATATAGCTTTCTATGAATGTATGGTGAGAAAATGTCTGTTCACTGATTT
TGAGTTTGGAATAAAAGCATTTGCGTTTGGTTTATCATTGCGTTTATACAAGGACAGAGATCCACTGAGC
TGGAATAGCTTAAAACCATTATCAGAACAAAATAAACCATTTTTTGTTAAGAATCAGAGCATAGTAAACA
ACAGAAACAACCTAAGAGAGGTAACTTGTCCAAGAAGATAGCTAATTATATCTATTTTATAAAAGTTATC
ATAGTTTGTAAGTCACAAAAGATGCAAATAACAGAGAAACTAGGAGACTTGAGAATATACATTCTTGTAT
ATTTGTATTCGAGATTGTGAAAATTTGACCATAAGTTTAAATTCTTAAAAAGATATATCTGATCTAGATG
ATGGTTATAGACTGTAATTTTACCACATGTTTAATGATGGATAGTGACACACATGACACATCGACAACAC
TATAGCATCTTATTTAGATTACAACATGAAATTTTTCTGTAATACATGTCTTTGTACATAATTTAAAAGT
AATTCCTAAGAAATATATTTATACAAGGAGTTTAAAGAAAACATAGCATAAAGTTCAATGAGTAGTAAAA
ACCATATACAGTATATAGCATAAAGTTCAATGAGTTTATTACAAAAGCATTGGTTCACTTTCTGTAACAC
GACGTTAAACCTTCGTCTCCAATAGGAGCGCTACTGATTCAACATGCCAATATATACTAAATACGTTTCT
ACAGTCAAATGCTTTAACGTTTCATGATTAAGTGACTATTTACCGTCAATCCTTTCCCATTCCTCCCACT
AATCCAACTTTTTAATTACTCTTAAATCACCACTAAGCTTCGAATCCATCCAAAACCACAATATAAAAAC
AGAACTCTCGTAACTCAATCATCGCAAAACAAAACAAAACAAAACAAAAACCCCAAAAAGAAAGAATAAC
CTGCAGGAAAAATGGATCATTATCTTGATATTAGACTTAGACCTGATCCAGAATTTCCACCAGCTCAACT
TATGTCTGTTCTTTTTGGAAAACTTCATCAAGCTCTTGTTGCTCAAGGAGGAGATAGAATTGGAGTTTCT
TTTCCTGATCTTGATGAATCAAGATCAAGACTTGGAGAAAGACTTAGAATTCATGCTTCTGCTGATGATC
TTAGAGCTTTGCTTGCTAGACCTTGGCTTGAAGGACTTAGAGATCATCTTCAATTTGGAGAACCAGCTGT
TGTTCCACATCCAACTCCTTATAGACAAGTTTCAAGAGTTCAAGCTAAATCTAATCCAGAAAGACTTAGA
AGAAGACTTATGAGAAGACATGATCTTTCTGAAGAAGAAGCTAGAAAAAGAATTCCTGATACTGTTGCTA
GAGCTTTGGATTTGCCTTTTGTTACACTTAGATCACAATCTACTGGACAACATTTTAGACTTTTTATTAG
ACATGGACCACTTCAAGTTACTGCTGAAGAAGGAGGATTTACTTGTTATGGACTTTCTAAGGGAGGTTTT
GTTCCTTGGTTTGGATCTGGAGCTACTAATTTTTCTCTTCTTAAGCAAGCTGGAGATGTTGAAGAAAATC
CTGGACCCATGGATAAGAAGTACTCTATCGGACTCGCTATCGGAACTAACTCTGTGGGATGGGCTGTGAT
CACCGATGAGTACAAGGTGCCATCTAAGAAGTTCAAGGTTCTCGGAAACACCGATAGGCACTCTATCAAG
AAAAACCTTATCGGTGCTCTCCTCTTCGATTCTGGTGAAACTGCTGAGGCTACCAGACTCAAGAGAACCG
CTAGAAGAAGGTACACCAGAAGAAAGAACAGGATCTGCTACCTCCAAGAGATCTTCTCTAACGAGATGGC
TAAAGTGGATGATTCATTCTTCCACAGGCTCGAAGAGTCATTCCTCGTGGAAGAAGATAAGAAGCACGAG
AGGCACCCTATCTTCGGAAACATCGTTGATGAGGTGGCATACCACGAGAAGTACCCTACTATCTACCACC
TCAGAAAGAAGCTCGTTGATTCTACTGATAAGGCTGATCTCAGGCTCATCTACCTCGCTCTCGCTCACAT
GATCAAGTTCAGAGGACACTTCCTCATCGAGGGTGATCTCAACCCTGATAACTCTGATGTGGATAAGTTG
TTCATCCAGCTCGTGCAGACCTACAACCAGCTTTTCGAAGAGAACCCTATCAACGCTTCAGGTGTGGATG
CTAAGGCTATCCTCTCTGCTAGGCTCTCTAAGTCAAGAAGGCTTGAGAACCTCATTGCTCAGCTCCCTGG
TGAGAAGAAGAACGGACTTTTCGGAAACTTGATCGCTCTCTCTCTCGGACTCACCCCTAACTTCAAGTCT
AACTTCGATCTCGCTGAGGATGCAAAGCTCCAGCTCTCAAAGGATACCTACGATGATGATCTCGATAACC
TCCTCGCTCAGATCGGAGATCAGTACGCTGATTTGTTCCTCGCTGCTAAGAACCTCTCTGATGCTATCCT
CCTCAGTGATATCCTCAGAGTGAACACCGAGATCACCAAGGCTCCACTCTCAGCTTCTATGATCAAGAGA
TACGATGAGCACCACCAGGATCTCACACTTCTCAAGGCTCTTGTTAGACAGCAGCTCCCAGAGAAGTACA
AAGAGATTTTCTTCGATCAGTCTAAGAACGGATACGCTGGTTACATCGATGGTGGTGCATCTCAAGAAGA
GTTCTACAAGTTCATCAAGCCTATCCTCGAGAAGATGGATGGAACCGAGGAACTCCTCGTGAAGCTCAAT
AGAGAGGATCTTCTCAGAAAGCAGAGGACCTTCGATAACGGATCTATCCCTCATCAGATCCACCTCGGAG
AGTTGCACGCTATCCTTAGAAGGCAAGAGGATTTCTACCCATTCCTCAAGGATAACAGGGAAAAGATTGA
GAAGATTCTCACCTTCAGAATCCCTTACTACGTGGGACCTCTCGCTAGAGGAAACTCAAGATTCGCTTGG
ATGACCAGAAAGTCTGAGGAAACCATCACCCCTTGGAACTTCGAAGAGGTGGTGGATAAGGGTGCTAGTG
CTCAGTCTTTCATCGAGAGGATGACCAACTTCGATAAGAACCTTCCAAACGAGAAGGTGCTCCCTAAGCA
CTCTTTGCTCTACGAGTACTTCACCGTGTACAACGAGTTGACCAAGGTTAAGTACGTGACCGAGGGAATG
AGGAAGCCTGCTTTTTTGTCAGGTGAGCAAAAGAAGGCTATCGTTGATCTCTTGTTCAAGACCAACAGAA
AGGTGACCGTGAAGCAGCTCAAAGAGGATTACTTCAAGAAAATCGAGTGCTTCGATTCAGTTGAGATTTC
TGGTGTTGAGGATAGGTTCAACGCATCTCTCGGAACCTACCACGATCTCCTCAAGATCATTAAGGATAAG
GATTTCTTGGATAACGAGGAAAACGAGGATATCTTGGAGGATATCGTTCTTACCCTCACCCTCTTTGAAG
ATAGAGAGATGATTGAAGAAAGGCTCAAGACCTACGCTCATCTCTTCGATGATAAGGTGATGAAGCAGTT
GAAGAGAAGAAGATACACTGGTTGGGGAAGGCTCTCAAGAAAGCTCATTAACGGAATCAGGGATAAGCAG
TCTGGAAAGACAATCCTTGATTTCCTCAAGTCTGATGGATTCGCTAACAGAAACTTCATGCAGCTCATCC
ACGATGATTCTCTCACCTTTAAAGAGGATATCCAGAAGGCTCAGGTTTCAGGACAGGGTGATAGTCTCCA
TGAGCATATCGCTAACCTCGCTGGATCTCCTGCAATCAAGAAGGGAATCCTCCAGACTGTGAAGGTTGTG
GATGAGTTGGTGAAGGTGATGGGAAGGCATAAGCCTGAGAACATCGTGATCGAAATGGCTAGAGAGAACC
AGACCACTCAGAAGGGACAGAAGAACTCTAGGGAAAGGATGAAGAGGATCGAGGAAGGTATCAAAGAGCT
TGGATCTCAGATCCTCAAAGAGCACCCTGTTGAGAACACTCAGCTCCAGAATGAGAAGCTCTACCTCTAC
TACCTCCAGAACGGAAGGGATATGTATGTGGATCAAGAGTTGGATATCAACAGGCTCTCTGATTACGATG
TTGATGCTATCGTGCCACAGTCATTCTTGAAGGATGATTCTATCGATAACAAGGTGCTCACCAGGTCTGA
TAAGAACAGGGGTAAGAGTGATAACGTGCCAAGTGAAGAGGTTGTGAAGAAAATGAAGAACTATTGGAGG
CAGCTCCTCAACGCTAAGCTCATCACTCAGAGAAAGTTCGATAACTTGACTAAGGCTGAGAGGGGAGGAC
TCTCTGAATTGGATAAGGCAGGATTCATCAAGAGGCAGCTTGTGGAAACCAGGCAGATCACTAAGCACGT
TGCACAGATCCTCGATTCTAGGATGAACACCAAGTACGATGAGAACGATAAGTTGATCAGGGAAGTGAAG
GTTATCACCCTCAAGTCAAAGCTCGTGTCTGATTTCAGAAAGGATTTCCAATTCTACAAGGTGAGGGAAA
TCAACAACTACCACCACGCTCACGATGCTTACCTTAACGCTGTTGTTGGAACCGCTCTCATCAAGAAGTA
TCCTAAGCTCGAGTCAGAGTTCGTGTACGGTGATTACAAGGTGTACGATGTGAGGAAGATGATCGCTAAG
TCTGAGCAAGAGATCGGAAAGGCTACCGCTAAGTATTTCTTCTACTCTAACATCATGAATTTCTTCAAGA
CCGAGATTACCCTCGCTAACGGTGAGATCAGAAAGAGGCCACTCATCGAGACAAACGGTGAAACAGGTGA
GATCGTGTGGGATAAGGGAAGGGATTTCGCTACCGTTAGAAAGGTGCTCTCTATGCCACAGGTGAACATC
GTTAAGAAAACCGAGGTGCAGACCGGTGGATTCTCTAAAGAGTCTATCCTCCCTAAGAGGAACTCTGATA
AGCTCATTGCTAGGAAGAAGGATTGGGACCCTAAGAAATACGGTGGTTTCGATTCTCCTACCGTGGCTTA
CTCTGTTCTCGTTGTGGCTAAGGTTGAGAAGGGAAAGAGTAAGAAGCTCAAGTCTGTTAAGGAACTTCTC
GGAATCACTATCATGGAAAGGTCATCTTTCGAGAAGAACCCAATCGATTTCCTCGAGGCTAAGGGATACA
AAGAGGTTAAGAAGGATCTCATCATCAAGCTCCCAAAGTACTCACTCTTCGAACTCGAGAACGGTAGAAA
GAGGATGCTCGCTTCTGCTGGTGAGCTTCAAAAGGGAAACGAGCTTGCTCTCCCATCTAAGTACGTTAAC
TTTCTTTACCTCGCTTCTCACTACGAGAAGTTGAAGGGATCTCCAGAAGATAACGAGCAGAAGCAACTTT
TCGTTGAGCAGCACAAGCACTACTTGGATGAGATCATCGAGCAGATCTCTGAGTTCTCTAAAAGGGTGAT
CCTCGCTGATGCAAACCTCGATAAGGTGTTGTCTGCTTACAACAAGCACAGAGATAAGCCTATCAGGGAA
CAGGCAGAGAACATCATCCATCTCTTCACCCTTACCAACCTCGGTGCTCCTGCTGCTTTCAAGTACTTCG
ATACAACCATCGATAGGAAGAGATACACCTCTACCAAAGAAGTGCTCGATGCTACCCTCATCCATCAGTC
TATCACTGGACTCTACGAGACTAGGATCGATCTCTCACAGCTCGGTGGTGATTCAAGGGCTGATCCTAAG
AAGAAGAGGAAGGTTTGACGTCGACGATATGAAGATGAAGATGAAATATTTGGTGTGTCAAATAAAAAGC
TTGTGTGCTTAAGTTTGTGTTTTTTTCTTGGCTTGTTGTGTTATGAATTTGTGGCTTTTTCTAATATTAA
ATGAATGTAAGATCACATTATAATGAATAAACAAATGTTTCTATAATCCATTGTGAATGTTTTGTTGGAT
CTCTTCTGCAGCATATAACTACTGTATGTGCTATGGTATGGACTATGGAATATGATTAAAGATAAGCCAG
AGCTCTGGTGACGGACGTGGGCAGGTGTGATGAAAAGCCTTAGGGTCAGGTGGCACTTTTCGGGGAAATG
TGCGATGAACCCCTATTTGTTTATTTTTCTAAATACATTCAAATATGTATCCGCTAATGAGACAATAACC
CTGATAAATGCTTCAATTATATTGAAAAAGGAAGAGTATGAGTATCCAACATTTCCGTGTCGCCCTTATT
CCCTTTTTTGCGGCCTTCTGCCTTCCTGTTTTTGCTCACCCAGAAACGCTGGTGAAAGTAAAAGATGCTG
AAGATCAGTTGGGTGCCCGAGTGGGTTACATTGAACTGGATCTCAACAGCGGCAAAATCTTAGAGAGTTT
TCGCCCCGAAGAACGCTTCCCAATGATGAGCACTTTCAAAGTTCTGCTATGTGGCGCGGTGTTATCCCGT
ATTGATGCTGGGCAAGAGCAACTCGGTCGCCGCATACACTATTCTCAGAATGACTTGGTTGAGTATTCAC
CAGTCACAGAAAAGCATCTTACGGATGGCATGACAGTAAGAGAATTATGTAGTGCTGCCATAACCATGAG
TGATAACACTGCGGCCAACTTACTTCTGACAACGATTGGAGGACCGAAGGAGCTAACCGCTTTTTTGCAC
AACATGGGGGATCATGTAACTCGCCTTGATCGTTGGGAACCGGAGCTGAATGAAGCCATACCAAACGACG
AGCGTGACACCACGATGCCTGTAGCAATGGCAACAACTCTCCGCAAACTATTAACTGGCGAACTACTTAC
TCTTGCTTCACGCCAGCAACTCATTGACTGGATGGAGGCGGACAAAGTTGCAGGACCACTTCTGCGCTCG
GCACTTCCGGCTGGCTGGTTTATTGCTGATAAATCTGGAGCCGGTGAGCGTGGGTCTCGCGGTATCATTG
CAGCACTGGGGCCAGATGGTAAGCCCTCCCGTATCGTAGTTATCTACACGACGGGGAGTCAGGCAACTAT
GGATGAACGAAATAGACAGATCGCTGAGATAGGTGCCTCACTGATTAAGCATTGGTAACTGTCAGACGAA
GGGAAATAAATAGTAGCCCGCCTGATGTGCGGGCTTTTTTTTGGTGGTGGTTACCAGTGTCGCTTAGCTA
CCGTAGGTCCTCTTAGGCGGTCCGATTAGCGACATAGTCATCAAT
Features (pLannotate 1.2.2; 7 found; start..end, strand, type, name):
     80..668     +  rep_origin     ori: high-copy-number ColE1/pMB1/pBR322/pUC origin of replication
   1845..1868    +  misc_feature   pause site (fragment): RNA polymerase II transcriptional pause signal from the human α2 globin gene
   1902..2462    +  CDS            cas6f: CAS6_PSEAB - Also known as csy4. Experimental evidence at protein level: Swiss-Prot protein existence level 1. CRISPR (clustered regularly interspaced short palindromic repeat) is an adaptive immune system that provides protection against mobile genetic elements (viruses, transposable elements and conjugative plasmids). CRISPR clusters contain sequences complementary to antecedent mobile elements and target invading nucleic acids. CRISPR clusters are transcribed and processed into CRISPR RNA (crRNA). Processes pre-crRNA into individual crRNA units. Absolutely required for crRNA production or s
   2529..6632    +  CDS            cas9: CAS9_STRP1 - Also known as csn1 From Streptococcus pyogenes serotype M1.
   6678..6926    +  terminator     HSP terminator: efficient transcription terminator from the Arabidopsis thaliana heat shock protein 18.2 gene (Nagaya et al., 2010)
   7007..7107    +  promoter       AmpR promoter: bla
   7108..7968    +  CDS            AmpR: β-lactamase; bla; confers resistance to ampicillin, carbenicillin, and related antibiotics
