[The description below was written by a language model from this plasmid's Addgene catalogue record and pLannotate feature annotations shown in this document.]
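Description:
pMOD_A0808 is a "Module A" plasmid from a modular plant genome engineering toolkit, built on the pMOD_A1001 backbone and classed as a CRISPR vector. It is a high-copy bacterial plasmid of about 8.1 kb, propagated in E. coli through a ColE1/pUC-type origin and selected with ampicillin via a β-lactamase gene driven by its own bla promoter. The record lists no plant selectable marker or T-DNA borders. This fits its role as a module that supplies one expression cassette rather than as a finished transformation vector, although the record does not describe the downstream assembly scheme.

The payload is a single open reading frame, Csy4-P2A-AtCas9_dead, placed under the EC1.2 promoter and ended by the Arabidopsis heat shock protein 18.2 (HSP) terminator. The feature table annotates the Csy4 (Cas6f) coding sequence from Pseudomonas aeruginosa, the Streptococcus pyogenes Cas9 coding sequence downstream of it and the HSP terminator. The EC1.2 promoter and the P2A linker are not annotated, and presumably occupy the unannotated regions upstream of Csy4 and between the two genes. A short fragment matching an RNA polymerase II pause site also lies just before the Csy4 gene.

The P2A peptide causes ribosomal skipping, so one transcript yields two separate proteins. Csy4 is an endoribonuclease that cleaves at its recognition hairpins, which allows several guide RNAs to be released from a polycistronic transcript. The Cas9 carries D10A and H840A, which inactivate the RuvC and HNH nuclease domains, giving a catalytically dead protein that binds DNA under guide RNA direction without cutting. The "At" prefix suggests Arabidopsis codon optimisation, but the record does not say so. The construct suits multiplexed dCas9 targeting in plants.
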