Addgene plasmid #91024: pMOD_A0808
Purpose: Module A, Promoter: EC1.2, Gene: Csy4-P2A-AtCas9_dead (D10A + H840A), Terminator: HSP
Depositing lab: Daniel Voytas. Depositing organization: University of Minnesota. Publication: A multi-purpose toolkit to enable advanced genome engineering in plants. Cermak T, Curtin SJ, Gil-Humanes J, Cegan R, Kono TJY, Konecna E, Belanto JJ, Starker CG, Mathre JW, Greenstein RL, Voytas DF. Plant Cell. 2017 May 18. pii: tpc.00922.2016. doi: 10.1105/tpc.16.00922. PubMed 28522548.
Backbone
  Vector backbone: pMOD_A1001
  Vector type: CRISPR
Growth in bacteria
  Bacterial resistance: Ampicillin, 100 μg/mL
  Growth temperature: 37°C
  Growth strain: DH5alpha
  Copy number: High Copy
Gene/Insert
  Gene/Insert name: Csy4-P2A-AtCas9_dead (D10A + H840A)
  Species: Synthetic
  Mutation: D10A, H840A
  Promoter: EC1.2
  Cloning method: Gibson Cloning
  Sequencing primers: 5′ unknown
Terms and licenses: Academic/Nonprofit Terms; Industry Terms: Not Available to Industry
How to cite: pMOD_A0808 was a gift from Daniel Voytas (Addgene plasmid # 91024 ; http://n2t.net/addgene:91024 ; RRID:Addgene_91024)
